>Addgene plasmid #241306 | Lyn-FRB_star-P2A-mVenus-FKBP-5ptase(D343A) | addgene full sequence | sequence record 486042 | Addgene NGS Result
TAGTTATTAATAGTAATCAATTACGGGGTCATTAGTTCATAGCCCATATATGGAGTTCCGCGTTACATAA
CTTACGGTAAATGGCCCGCCTGGCTGACCGCCCAACGACCCCCGCCCATTGACGTCAATAATGACGTATG
TTCCCATAGTAACGCCAATAGGGACTTTCCATTGACGTCAATGGGTGGAGTATTTACGGTAAACTGCCCA
CTTGGCAGTACATCAAGTGTATCATATGCCAAGTACGCCCCCTATTGACGTCAATGACGGTAAATGGCCC
GCCTGGCATTATGCCCAGTACATGACCTTATGGGACTTTCCTACTTGGCAGTACATCTACGTATTAGTCA
TCGCTATTACCATGGTGATGCGGTTTTGGCAGTACATCAATGGGCGTGGATAGCGGTTTGACTCACGGGG
ATTTCCAAGTCTCCACCCCATTGACGTCAATGGGAGTTTGTTTTGGCACCAAAATCAACGGGACTTTCCA
AAATGTCGTAACAACTCCGCCCCATTGACGCAAATGGGCGGTAGGCGTGTACGGTGGGAGGTCTATATAA
GCAGAGCTGGTTTAGTGAACCGTCAGATCCGCTAGCGCTACCGGACTCAGATCTCGAGCTCAAGCTTCGA
ATTCCGGCCACCATGGGATGTATAAAATCAAAAGGGAAAGACAGCGCGGATCCACCGGTCGCCACCAAGG
GAGCAAGTGGAATCCTCTGGCATGAGATGTGGCATGAAGGCCTGGAAGAGGCATCTCGTTTGTACTTTGG
GGAAAGGAACGTGAAAGGCATGTTTGAGGTGCTGGAGCCCTTGCATGCTATGATGGAACGGGGCCCCCAG
ACTCTGAAGGAAACATCCTTTAATCAGGCCTATGGTCGAGATTTAATGGAGGCCCAAGAGTGGTGCAGGA
AGTACATGAAATCAGGGAATGTCAAGGACCTCCTCCAAGCCTGGGACCTCTATTATCATGTGTTCCGACG
AATCTCAAAGGGAAGCGGAGCTACTAACTTCAGCCTGCTGAAGCAGGCTGGCGACGTGGAGGAGAACCCT
GGACCTGTGAGCAAGGGCGAGGAGCTGTTCACCGGGGTGGTGCCCATCCTGGTCGAGCTGGACGGCGACG
TAAACGGCCACAAGTTCAGCGTGTCCGGCGAGGGCGAGGGCGATGCCACCTACGGCAAGCTGACCCTGAA
GCTGATCTGCACCACCGGCAAGCTGCCCGTGCCCTGGCCCACCCTCGTGACCACCCTGGGCTACGGCCTG
CAGTGCTTCGCCCGCTACCCCGACCACATGAAGCAGCACGACTTCTTCAAGTCCGCCATGCCCGAAGGCT
ACGTCCAGGAGCGCACCATCTTCTTCAAGGACGACGGCAACTACAAGACCCGCGCCGAGGTGAAGTTCGA
GGGCGACACCCTGGTGAACCGCATCGAGCTGAAGGGCATCGACTTCAAGGAGGACGGCAACATCCTGGGG
CACAAGCTGGAGTACAACTACAACAGCCACAACGTCTATATCACCGCCGACAAGCAGAAGAACGGCATCA
AGGCCAACTTCAAGATCCGCCACAACATCGAGGACGGCGGCGTGCAGCTCGCCGACCACTACCAGCAGAA
CACCCCCATCGGCGACGGCCCCGTGCTGCTGCCCGACAACCACTACCTGAGCTACCAGTCCAAGCTGAGC
AAAGACCCCAACGAGAAGCGCGATCACATGGTCCTGCTGGAGTTCGTGACCGCCGCCGGGATCACTCTCG
GCATGGACGAGCTGTACAAGTCCGGACTCAGATCTCGAAGCGCGGCCGCGGGAGCAGGAGGAGCAGCTCG
AGCGGCGCTGGGAGTGCAGGTGGAAACCATCTCCCCAGGAGACGGGCGCACCTTCCCCAAGCGCGGCCAG
ACCTGCGTGGTGCACTACACCGGGATGCTTGAAGATGGAAAGAAATTTGATTCCTCCCGGGACAGAAACA
AGCCCTTTAAGTTTATGCTAGGCAAGCAGGAGGTGATCCGAGGCTGGGAAGAAGGGGTTGCCCAGATGAG
TGTGGGTCAGAGAGCCAAACTGACTATATCTCCAGATTATGCCTATGGTGCCACTGGGCACCCAGGCATC
ATCCCACCACATGCCACTCTCGTCTTCGATGTGGAGCTTCTAAAACTGGAAGCTCGAGGCGCAGCAGCGG
GAGCAGGAGGAGCAGGTCGATCGGATCTTGCAGACTACAAGCTCCGCGCGCAGCCGCTCCTGGTGCGGGC
CCACAGCAGCCTGGGCCCCGGCCGGCCGCGGAGCCCCCTGGCCTGCGACGACTGTTCCCTTCGCTCGGCC
AAATCCTCCTTCAGCCTCCTGGCGCCCATCCGCAGCAAGGACGTCCGCAGCAGGAGTTACCTGGAGGGCA
GCCTCCTGGCCAGCGGGGCCCTGTTGGGGGCGGATGAGCTGGCCCGCTACTTCCCAGACCGGAACGTGGC
ACTCTTCGTGGCCACCTGGAACATGCAGGGCCAGAAGGAGCTCCCGCCCAGCCTGGACGAGTTCCTGCTC
CCAGCCGAGGCCGACTATGCCCAGGACCTGTATGTCATCGGGGTCCAGGAGGGCTGTTCTGACAGGCGGG
AGTGGGAGACTCGTCTGCAGGAGACGCTGGGCCCGCACTATGTGCTGCTGTCCTCGGCGGCCCACGGCGT
GCTCTACATGTCGCTCTTCATCCGCAGGGACCTCATCTGGTTCTGCTCAGAGGTGGAGTGCTCCACGGTG
ACCACACGCATCGTGTCTCAGATCAAGACCAAGGGGGCCTTGGGCATCAGCTTCACCTTTTTTGGCACTT
CCTTCCTCTTCATCACGTCCCACTTCACCTCAGGTGACGGGAAGGTGGCGGAGCGGCTGCTGGACTACAC
CAGGACTGTACAAGCCCTGGTCCTGCCCAGAAATGTGCCCGACACCAACCCCTATCGCTCCAGCGCAGCG
GACGTCACCACCCGCTTCGATGAGGTGTTCTGGTTTGGAGACTTCAACTTCCGCCTGAGTGGCGGGCGCA
CAGTCGTGGACGCCCTCCTGTGCCAGGGCCTGGTGGTGGACGTGCCGGCGCTGCTGCAGCACGACCAGCT
CATCCGGGAGATGCGGAAAGGGTCCATCTTCAAGGGCTTCCAGGAGCCGGACATCCACTTCCTCCCATCA
TACAAGTTTGACATCGGGAAGGACACGTACGACAGCACCTCCAAGCAGAGGACGCCCTCATACACGGCCC
GCGTCTTGTACAGAAGCCGCCACAAGGGTGACATCTGTCCTGTGAGCTACTCTTCCTGCCCCGGGATCAA
GACGTCCGACCACCGCCCTGTGTATGGCCTCTTCCGGGTGAAAGTGAGGCCGGGGCGAGACAACATTCCG
TTGGCAGCTGGCAAATTTGATAGAGAACTGTACTTACTAGGAATTAAAAGACGGATTTCGAAGGAGATTC
AGAGGCAGCAAGCACTACAGAGTCAGAACTCCAGCACCATCGCCTCCGTTTCTTAACTGATCATAATCAG
CCATACCACATTTGTAGAGGTTTTACTTGCTTTAAAAAACCTCCCACACCTCCCCCTGAACCTGAAACAT
AAAATGAATGCAATTGTTGTTGTTAACTTGTTTATTGCAGCTTATAATGGTTACAAATAAAGCAATAGCA
TCACAAATTTCACAAATAAAGCATTTTTTTCACTGCATTCTAGTTGTGGTTTGTCCAAACTCATCAATGT
ATCTTAAGGCGTAAATTGTAAGCGTTAATATTTTGTTAAAATTCGCGTTAAATTTTTGTTAAATCAGCTC
ATTTTTTAACCAATAGGCCGAAATCGGCAAAATCCCTTATAAATCAAAAGAATAGACCGAGATAGGGT
[37 nt withheld, positions 3849-3885]
AAAGAACGTGGACTCCAACGTCAAAGG
[49 nt withheld, positions 3913-3961]
T
[91 nt withheld, positions 3963-4053]
G
[124 nt withheld, positions 4055-4178]
CAGGTGGCACTTTTCGGGGAAATGTGCGCGGAACCCCTATTTGTTTATTTTTCTAAATACATTCAAATAT
GTATCCGCTCATGAGACAATAACCCTGATAAATGCTTCAATAATATTGAAAAAGGAAGAGTCCTGAGGCG
GAAAGAACCAGCTGTGGAATGTGTGTCAGTTAGGGTGTGGAAAGTCCCCAGGCTCCCCAGCAGGCAGAAG
TATGCAAAGCATGCATCTCAATTAGTCAGCAACCAGGTGTGGAAAGTCCCCAGGCTCCCCAGCAGGCAGA
AGTATGCAAAGCATGCATCTCAATTAGTCAGCAACCATAGTCCCGCCCCTAACTCCGCCCATCCCGCCCC
TAACTCCGCCCAGTTCCGCCCATTCTCCGCCCCATGGCTGACTAATTTTTTTTATTTATGCAGAGGCCGA
GGCCGCCTCGGCCTCTGAGCTATTCCAGAAGTAGTGAGGAGGCTTTTTTGGAGGCCTAGGCTTTTGCAAA
GATCGATCAAGAGACAGGATGAGGATCGTTTCGCATGATTGAACAAGATGGATTGCACGCAGGTTCTCCG
GCCGCTTGGGTGGAGAGGCTATTCGGCTATGACTGGGCACAACAGACAATCGGCTGCTCTGATGCCGCCG
TGTTCCGGCTGTCAGCGCAGGGGCGCCCGGTTCTTTTTGTCAAGACCGACCTGTCCGGTGCCCTGAATGA
ACTGCAAGACGAGGCAGCGCGGCTATCGTGGCTGGCCACGACGGGCGTTCCTTGCGCAGCTGTGCTCGAC
GTTGTCACTGAAGCGGGAAGGGACTGGCTGCTATTGGGCGAAGTGCCGGGGCAGGATCTCCTGTCATCTC
ACCTTGCTCCTGCCGAGAAAGTATCCATCATGGCTGATGCAATGCGGCGGCTGCATACGCTTGATCCGGC
TACCTGCCCATTCGACCACCAAGCGAAACATCGCATCGAGCGAGCACGTACTCGGATGGAAGCCGGTCTT
GTCGATCAGGATGATCTGGACGAAGAGCATCAGGGGCTCGCGCCAGCCGAACTGTTCGCCAGGCTCAAGG
CGAGCATGCCCGACGGCGAGGATCTCGTCGTGACCCATGGCGATGCCTGCTTGCCGAATATCATGGTGGA
AAATGGCCGCTTTTCTGGATTCATCGACTGTGGCCGGCTGGGTGTGGCGGACCGCTATCAGGACATAGCG
TTGGCTACCCGTGATATTGCTGAAGAGCTTGGCGGCGAATGGGCTGACCGCTTCCTCGTGCTTTACGGTA
TCGCCGCTCCCGATTCGCAGCGCATCGCCTTCTATCGCCTTCTTGACGAGTTCTTCTGAGCGGGACTCTG
GGGTTCGAAATGACCGACCAAGCGACGCCCAACCTGCCATCACGAGATTTCGATTCCACCGCCGCCTTCT
ATGAAAGGTTGGGCTTCGGAATCGTTTTCCGGGACGCCGGCTGGATGATCCTCCAGCGCGGGGATCTCAT
GCTGGAGTTCTTCGCCCACCCTAGGGGGAGGCTAACTGAAACACGGAAGGAGACAATACCGGAAGGAACC
CGCGCTATGACGGCAATAAAAAGACAGAATAAAACGCACGGTGTTGGGTCGTTTGTTCATAAACGCGGGG
TTCGGTCCCAGGGCTGGCACTCTGTCGATACCCCACCGAGACCCCATTGGGGCCAATACGCCCGCGTTTC
TTCCTTTTCCCCACCCCACCCCCCAAGTTCGGGTGAAGGCCCAGGGCTCGCAGCCAACGTCGGGGCGGCA
GGCCCTGCCATAGCCTCAGGTTACTCATATATACTTTAGATTGATTTAAAACTTCATTTTTAATTTAAAA
GGATCTAGGTGAAGATCCTTTTTGATAATCTCATGACCAAAATCCCTTAACGTGAGTTTTCGTTCCACTG
AGCGTCAGACCCCGTAGAAAAGATCAAAGGATCTTCTTGAGATCCTTTTTTTCTGCGCGTAATCTGCTGC
TTGCAAACAAAAAAACCACCGCTACCAGCGGTGGTTTGTTTGCCGGATCAAGAGCTACCAACTCTTTTTC
CGAAGGTAACTGGCTTCAGCAGAGCGCAGATACCAAATACTGTTCTTCTAGTGTAGCCGTAGTTAGGCCA
CCACTTCAAGAACTCTGTATCACCGCCTACATACCTCGCTCTGCTAATCCTGTTACCAGTGGCTGCTGCC
AGTGGCGATAAGTCGTGTCTTACCGGGTTGGACTCAAGACGATAGTTACCGGATAAGGCGCAGCGGTCGG
GCTGAACGGGGGGTTCGTGCACACAGCCCAGCTTGGAGCGAACGACCTACACCGAACTGAGATACCTACA
GCGTGAGCTATGAGAAAGCGCCACGCTTCCCGAAGGGAGAAAGGCGGACAGGTATCCGGTAAGCGGCAGG
GTCGGAACAGGAGAGCGCACGAGGGAGCTTCCAGGGGGAAACGCCTGGTATCTTTATAGTCCTGTCGGGT
TTCGCCACCTCTGACTTGAGCGTCGATTTTTGTGATGCTCGTCAGGGGGGCGGAGCCTATGGAAAAACGC
CAGCAACGCGGCCTTTTTACGGTTCCTGGCCTTTTGCTGGCCTTTTGCTCACATGTTCTTTCCTGCGTTA
TCCCCTGATTCTGTGGATAACCGTATTACCGCCATGCAT
Features (pLannotate 1.2.2; 18 found; start..end, strand, type, name):
     61..364     +  enhancer       CMV enhancer: human cytomegalovirus immediate early enhancer
    365..568     +  promoter       CMV promoter: human cytomegalovirus (CMV) immediate early promoter
    591..634     +  misc_feature   MCS (fragment): multiple cloning site
    712..990     +  CDS            FRB*: T2098L mutant of FKBP-rapamycin binding domain of human FRAP binds synthetic ligands such as AP21967
   1057..1770    +  CDS            mVenus: mVenus is a basic (constitutively fluorescent) yellow fluorescent protein published in 2006, derived from Aequorea victoria. It is reported to be a rapidly-maturing monomer with moderate acid sensitivity.
   1771..1788    +  misc_feature   MCS (fragment): multiple cloning site
   1829..2151    +  CDS            FKBP (fragment): human FK506-binding protein FKBP12
   2191..3483    +  CDS            INPP5E (fragment): INP5E_HUMAN - Experimental evidence at protein level: Swiss-Prot protein existence level 1. Phosphatidylinositol (PtdIns) phosphatase that specifically hydrolyzes the 5-phosphate of phosphatidylinositol-3,4,5-trisphosphate (PtdIns(3,4,5)P3), phosphatidylinositol 4,5-bisphosphate (PtdIns(4,5)P2) and phosphatidylinositol 3,5-bisphosphate (PtdIns(3,5)P2) (PubMed:10764818) (By similarity). Specific for lipid substrates, inactive towards water soluble inositol phosphates (PubMed:10764818). Plays an essential role in the primary cilium by controlling ciliary growth and phosphoinositide 3-kinase (PI3
   3488..3572    +  CDS            large T antigen (fragment): large T antigen from SV40 (simian virus 40)
   3595..3716    +  polyA_signal   SV40 poly(A) signal: SV40 polyadenylation signal
   3750..4178    -  rep_origin     f1 ori (sequence partly withheld): f1 bacteriophage origin of replication; arrow indicates direction of (+) strand synthesis
   4205..4309    +  promoter       AmpR promoter: bla
   4311..4668    +  promoter       SV40 promoter: SV40 enhancer and early promoter
   4703..5497    +  CDS            NeoR/KanR: aminoglycoside phosphotransferase from Tn5; aph(3')-II (or nptII); confers resistance to neomycin, kanamycin, and G418 (Geneticin®)
   5518..5670    +  CDS            ble (fragment): BLE_KLEPN - Experimental evidence at protein level: Swiss-Prot protein existence level 1. Binding protein with a strong affinity to the bleomycin family of antibiotics. Binds to CL990; an antimitotic-antibiotic compound. From Klebsiella pneumoniae.
   5729..5776    +  polyA_signal   HSV TK poly(A) signal: herpes simplex virus thymidine kinase polyadenylation signal (Cole and Stacy, 1985)
   5867..5883    -  polyA_signal   bGH poly(A) signal (fragment): bovine growth hormone polyadenylation signal
   6105..6693    +  rep_origin     ori: high-copy-number ColE1/pMB1/pBR322/pUC origin of replication
