[The description below was written by a language model from this plasmid's Addgene catalogue record and pLannotate feature annotations shown in this document.]
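Description:
Lyn-FRB_star-P2A-mVenus-FKBP-5ptase(D343A) is a mammalian expression plasmid of about 6.8 kb built on the pEGFP-C1 backbone. It replicates at high copy in E. coli from a ColE1/pUC-type origin and also carries an f1 origin. The Tn5 NeoR/KanR gene sits behind tandem bacterial (bla) and SV40 early promoters and ends in an HSV TK polyadenylation signal, so it gives kanamycin resistance in bacteria and could support G418 selection in mammalian cells. Short annotated hits to ble, bGH poly(A) and SV40 large T antigen are fragments and appear to be backbone remnants rather than functional parts.

The payload is a single open reading frame driven by the CMV enhancer/promoter and terminated by the SV40 poly(A) signal. It encodes two proteins separated by a P2A self-cleaving peptide, which allows both to be made from one transcript. The Lyn segment and the P2A are indicated by the construct name but are not annotated in the feature table. The first product is FRB*, the T2098L variant of the FKBP-rapamycin binding domain, which binds synthetic rapalogs such as AP21967. The Lyn sequence conventionally serves as a plasma-membrane targeting motif for this anchor. The second product is mVenus fused to FKBP12 and then to the 5-phosphatase domain of human INPP5E (residues 214-644, 1293 bp) carrying the D343A substitution, which the record describes as phosphatase-dead.

This is a chemically induced dimerization system: adding the dimerizer should recruit the yellow-fluorescent FKBP fusion to membrane-anchored FRB*. An active INPP5E domain would remove the 5-phosphate from PI(4,5)P2, so this mutant most likely serves as the catalytically inactive control for acute PIP2 depletion experiments. The associated publication concerns PIP2-dependent syntaxin-1a structure at the plasma membrane.
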