Addgene plasmid #241306: Lyn-FRB_star-P2A-mVenus-FKBP-5ptase(D343A)
Purpose: Mammalian expression of Lyn-FRB_star and mVenus-FKBP-5ptase(phosphatase-dead mutant) of INPP5E
Depositing lab: Justin Taraska. Depositing organization: National Heart, Lung, and Blood Institute (NHLBI). Publication: A PIP2-stabilized syntaxin-1a structure mapped with transition metal ion FRET and unnatural fluorescent amino acids at the plasma membrane. Obashi K, Strub MP, Taraska JW. Structure. Volume 34, Issue 1, 8 January 2026, Pages 45-61.e4 10.1016/j.str.2025.10.001 PubMed 41290003.
Backbone
  Vector backbone: pEGFP-C1
  Backbone manufacturer: Clonetech
  Vector type: Mammalian Expression
Growth in bacteria
  Bacterial resistance: Kanamycin, 50 μg/mL
  Growth temperature: 37°C
  Growth strain: DH5alpha
  Copy number: High Copy
Gene/Insert
  Gene/Insert name: INPP5E
  Species: H. sapiens (human)
  Insert size (bp): 1293
  Mutation: 214-644 aa, D343A
  Entrez Gene: INPP5E (a.k.a. CORS1, CPD4, JBTS1, MORMS, PPI5PIV, pharbin)
  Promoter: CMV
  Tag / fusion protein: mVenus, FKBP (N terminal on insert)
  Cloning method: Gibson Cloning
  Sequencing primers: 5′ CMV-F; 3′ SV40-pArev
Resource information
  A portion of this plasmid was derived from a plasmid made by: Addgene (#37999)
Terms and licenses: Academic/Nonprofit Terms; Industry Terms: Not Available to Industry
How to cite: Lyn-FRB_star-P2A-mVenus-FKBP-5ptase(D343A) was a gift from Justin Taraska (Addgene plasmid # 241306 ; http://n2t.net/addgene:241306 ; RRID:Addgene_241306)
